>Addgene plasmid #161371 | pDONR221-SLC5A10_STOP | addgene full sequence | sequence record 479322 | Addgene NGS Result
CGCGCGGGGAGAGGCGGTTTGCGTATTGGGCGCTCTTCCGCTTCCTCGCTCACTGACTCGCTGCGCTCGG
TCGTTCGGCTGCGGCGAGCGGTATCAGCTCACTCAAAGGCGGTAATACGGTTATCCACAGAATCAGGGGA
TAACGCAGGAAAGAACATGTGAGCAAAAGGCCAGCAAAAGGCCAGGAACCGTAAAAAGGCCGCGTTGCTG
GCGTTTTTCCATAGGCTCCGCCCCCCTGACGAGCATCACAAAAATCGACGCTCAAGTCAGAGGTGGCGAA
ACCCGACAGGACTATAAAGATACCAGGCGTTTCCCCCTGGAAGCTCCCTCGTGCGCTCTCCTGTTCCGAC
CCTGCCGCTTACCGGATACCTGTCCGCCTTTCTCCCTTCGGGAAGCGTGGCGCTTTCTCATAGCTCACGC
TGTAGGTATCTCAGTTCGGTGTAGGTCGTTCGCTCCAAGCTGGGCTGTGTGCACGAACCCCCCGTTCAGC
CCGACCGCTGCGCCTTATCCGGTAACTATCGTCTTGAGTCCAACCCGGTAAGACACGACTTATCGCCACT
GGCAGCAGCCACTGGTAACAGGATTAGCAGAGCGAGGTATGTAGGCGGTGCTACAGAGTTCTTGAAGTGG
TGGCCTAACTACGGCTACACTAGAAGAACAGTATTTGGTATCTGCGCTCTGCTGAAGCCAGTTACCTTCG
GAAAAAGAGTTGGTAGCTCTTGATCCGGCAAACAAACCACCGCTGGTAGCGGTGGTTTTTTTGTTTGCAA
GCAGCAGATTACGCGCAGAAAAAAAGGATCTCAAGAAGATCCTTTGATCTTTTCTACGGGGTCTGACGCT
CAGTGGAACGACGCGTAACTCACGTTAAGGGATTTTGGTCATGAGCTTGCGCCGTCCCGTCAAGTCAGCG
TAATGCTCTGCCAGTGTTACAACCAATTAACCAATTCTGATTAGAAAAACTCATCGAGCATCAAATGAAA
CTGCAATTTATTCATATCAGGATTATCAATACCATATTTTTGAAAAAGCCGTTTCTGTAATGAAGGAGAA
AACTCACCGAGGCAGTTCCATAGGATGGCAAGATCCTGGTATCGGTCTGCGATTCCGACTCGTCCAACAT
CAATACAACCTATTAATTTCCCCTCGTCAAAAATAAGGTTATCAAGTGAGAAATCACCATGAGTGACGAC
TGAATCCGGTGAGAATGGCAAAAGTTTATGCATTTCTTTCCAGACTTGTTCAACAGGCCAGCCATTACGC
TCGTCATCAAAATCACTCGCATCAACCAAACCGTTATTCATTCGTGATTGCGCCTGAGCGAGACGAAATA
CGCGATCGCTGTTAAAAGGACAATTACAAACAGGAATCGAATGCAACCGGCGCAGGAACACTGCCAGCGC
ATCAACAATATTTTCACCTGAATCAGGATATTCTTCTAATACCTGGAATGCTGTTTTTCCGGGGATCGCA
GTGGTGAGTAACCATGCATCATCAGGAGTACGGATAAAATGCTTGATGGTCGGAAGAGGCATAAATTCCG
TCAGCCAGTTTAGTCTGACCATCTCATCTGTAACATCATTGGCAACGCTACCTTTGCCATGTTTCAGAAA
CAACTCTGGCGCATCGGGCTTCCCATACAAGCGATAGATTGTCGCACCTGATTGCCCGACATTATCGCGA
GCCCATTTATACCCATATAAATCAGCATCCATGTTGGAATTTAATCGCGGCCTCGACGTTTCCCGTTGAA
TATGGCTCATAACACCCCTTGTATTACTGTTTATGTAAGCAGACAGTTTTATTGTTCATGATGATATATT
TTTATCTTGTGCAATGTAACATCAGAGATTTTGAGACACGGGCCAGAGCTGCCAGGAAACAGCTATGACC
ATGTAATACGACTCACTATAGGGGATATCAGCTGGATGGCAAATAATGATTTTATTTTGACTGATAGTGA
CCTGTTCGTTGCAACAAATTGATAAGCAATGCTTTCTTATAATGCCAACTTTGTACAAGAAAGCTGGGTC
TTAGGCGAAATAGGCGTAAAAGAAGATATTCACGCACATCAGCAGGATGGCGTTAAAGCCGCACACCCGT
GCCCAGAATGCGTGCTTCTGTGGTGTCTGTCCATCGCCTGCCTTGGTTCCCAGAGGCACGTCCTGTGCCA
GTGTCCACCAGGTCAGATTCTCGATCTGCACAGACTGGGGTGGAGGGGTCAGCAGGGATCCTGCCACCAC
CACTGCTCCGCTCAGTGCAAACAGGGCCACTGCGAAGTGCAGATAGTGGATGGATCCCAGCACGGCTGGC
CTGGTATCAGGCTCTCCGCATGGTGGTGCTGGATTCAGAAACTCCAGCACCAGCCTTGTTGCTCCCACCA
CCAGTCCTGCGATCAGTCCCCAGAATGCTCCCTGCTCGTTTGCCCTCCTCCAAAACACGCCCAGCACGAA
CACGGCTGTCACAGGTGGTGCCAGGCTAGAGGTCACGCTCTGCATGTAGATAAACAGCTGGCCGCTGTTA
GAATCCTGCAGCACGGGGATCCATGCCACGCTCACGCCGATCAGGGCCACGATGACCAGCCGGCCCACCA
GCAGCAGCTCCCTCTCTCCAGAGCGTGGCCTCAGTCTCCGCCAGATGTCCATTGTAAACAGGGTGGAGCT
AGAATTGAAGATGGAGGTCAGGGAGCTCATCAGGGCGGCCAGCATCACGGCGATCATCAGGCCGCGCAGG
CCGATAGGCATCAGCTCCATGACCAGCTTGGGGTAGGCGATGTTGGAACAGCCCACTTCTGCTCCACATG
CTCTCAGGCACTCGCTTGGCACCACGCAGCCCACATCGTCAGGGAACAGGGCCCGGCTGATCATTCCTGG
CATGATGATCAGGCCCATTGGCAGCATCTTCAGATAGGATGCCAGGATGCTTCCTGCCTTTGCGTGATTC
AGATCGCGGGCGGACAGGCTCCTCTGCACGATGACCTGGTCGGTACACCAGTACCATGTGGCCATGATGG
TCAGGCCAAATGTCATGCCGGTCCAAGGCAGATCGCCGGTGTGTGGGTCCCTGAACATGTGCATGGCATC
TGTCCTAGGCAGGTGGCATGTGGTGTTTGCGATGGTCCTGGATGGGATTGCCTGTGCATATGCTGCCTCC
AGCTGTCCGTATCCTCCGATCTGATCAAAGGCCTTGATGGTCAGGATCACGGCGCCCACCACCATGATCA
GTGTCTGCAGGGCGTCGGTATAGATCACGGCTGCCAGTCCTCCTGCGATTGTGTACAGGGCGGTGATGCC
CAGTGTCAGGATGGTAGACAGGTAGAAGTTCCAGCCCAGACAGATGTGCACGAACAGGGCGCCTGCGTAC
AGGTCCAGGCTGATCTTGGTGAACACGCTCAGCAGCAGAGACAGCACGGACAGGTACATTCTGATCCGCT
GGCCGCCATATCTCTTCTGGATGTACTCGGGCAGGGTCACGATCTCAGAGGAGATATAGATTGGCACAAA
CACCCAGGCCAGGGCCAGCAGCACGTATGTTGCGTTCCACTCGAATCCTGCCACTGCCAGGCCTCCTGCT
GCTCCGCTTCCTGCCAGTCCGATAAACAGGCCAGAGCCCTCGCTAGATGCGAACAGGGATGCTCCGATTG
GCCACCAGGTCATGTCCCTTCCTGCCAGAAAATAGCCATTCACTGTGTTTCTAGAGGCCCTGCAGGAGCT
CCAGATTCCCACTGCCACATTCAGGGCGAAGTACACGGTGATCACGATGATATCGGCCACGGACAGCTGT
GTGCCAGGGGTGTGCAGGTCAGATGTGGAGTTGGCGGCCATGGTGGAGCCTGCTTTTTTGTACAAAGTTG
GCATTATAAAAAAGCATTGCTCATCAATGTGTTGCAACGAACAGGTCACTATCAGTCAAAATAAAATCAT
TATTTGGGGCCCGAGCTTAAGACTGGCCGTCGTTTTACAACGTCGTGACTGGGAAAACATCCATGCTAGC
GTTAACGCGAGAGTAGGGAACTGCCAGGCATCAAATAAAACGAAAGGCTCAGTCGGAAGACTGGGCCTTT
CGTTTTATCTGTTGTTTGTCGGTGAACGCTCTCCTGAGTAGGACAAATCCGCCGGGAGCGGATTTGAACG
TTGTGAAGCAACGGCCCGGAGGGTGGCGGGCAGGACGCCCGCCATAAACTGCCAGGCATCAAACTAAGCA
GAAGGCCATCCTGACGGATGGCCTTTTTGCGTTTCTACAAACTCTTCCTGGCTAGCGGTACGCGTATTAA
TTGCGTTGCGCTCACTGCCCGCTTTCCAGTCGGGAAACCTGTCGTGCCAGCTGCATTAATGAATCGGCCA
A
Features (pLannotate 1.2.2; 10 found; start..end, strand, type, name):
    216..804     -  rep_origin     ori: high-copy-number ColE1/pMB1/pBR322/pUC origin of replication
    951..1760    -  CDS            KanR: aminoglycoside phosphotransferase; aph(3')-Ia; confers resistance to kanamycin in bacteria or G418 (Geneticin®) in eukaryotes
   1894..1912    +  promoter       T7 promoter: promoter for bacteriophage T7 RNA polymerase
   1930..2029    +  protein_bind   attL2: mutant version of attL; recombination site for the Gateway® LR reaction LR Clonase™
   2034..3821    -  CDS            SLC5A10: SC5AA_HUMAN - Also known as SGLT5. Experimental evidence at protein level: Swiss-Prot protein existence level 1. High capacity transporter for mannose and fructose and, to a lesser extent, glucose, AMG, and galactose. From Homo sapiens (Human).
   3827..3926    -  protein_bind   attL1: mutant version of attL; recombination site for the Gateway® LR reaction LR Clonase™
   3942..3978    +  CDS            lacZα (fragment): LacZα fragment of β-galactosidase; lacZ fragment
   4025..4068    -  terminator     rrnB T1 terminator: Escherichia coli rrnB; transcription terminator T1 from the E. coli rrnB gene
   4200..4227    +  terminator     rrnB T2 terminator: transcription terminator T2 from the E. coli rrnB gene
   4282..33      -  CDS            lacI (fragment) (across the origin): lac repressor; lacI; The lac repressor binds to the lac operator to inhibit transcription in E. coli. This inhibition can be relieved by adding lactose or isopropyl-β-D-thiogalactopyranoside (IPTG).
