>Addgene plasmid #161371 | pDONR221-SLC5A10_STOP | analyzer sequence | sequence record 312676
CTTTCCTGCGTTATCCCCTGATTCTGTGGATAACCGTATTACCGCCTTTGAGTGAGCTGATACCGCTCGC
CGCAGCCGAACGACCGAGCGCAGCGAGTCAGTGAGCGAGGAAGCGGAAGAGCGCCCAATACGCAAACCGC
CTCTCCCCGCGCGTTGGCCGATTCATTAATGCAGCTGGCACGACAGGTTTCCCGACTGGAAAGCGGGCAG
TGAGCGCAACGCAATTAATACGCGTACCGCTAGCCAGGAAGAGTTTGTAGAAACGCAAAAAGGCCATCCG
TCAGGATGGCCTTCTGCTTAGTTTGATGCCTGGCAGTTTATGGCGGGCGTCCTGCCCGCCACCCTCCGGG
CCGTTGCTTCACAACGTTCAAATCCGCTCCCGGCGGATTTGTCCTACTCAGGAGAGCGTTCACCGACAAA
CAACAGATAAAACGAAAGGCCCAGTCTTCCGACTGAGCCTTTCGTTTTATTTGATGCCTGGCAGTTCCCT
ACTCTCGCGTTAACGCTAGCATGGATGTTTTCCCAGTCACGACGTTGTAAAACGACGGCCAGTCTTAAGC
TCGGGCCCCAAATAATGATTTTATTTTGACTGATAGTGACCTGTTCGTTGCAACACATTGATGAGCAATG
CTTTTTTATAATGCCAACTTTGTACAAAAAAGCAGGCTCCACCATGGCCGCCAACTCCACATCTGACCTG
CACACCCCTGGCACACAGCTGTCCGTGGCCGATATCATCGTGATCACCGTGTACTTCGCCCTGAATGTGG
CAGTGGGAATCTGGAGCTCCTGCAGGGCCTCTAGAAACACAGTGAATGGCTATTTTCTGGCAGGAAGGGA
CATGACCTGGTGGCCAATCGGAGCATCCCTGTTCGCATCTAGCGAGGGCTCTGGCCTGTTTATCGGACTG
GCAGGAAGCGGAGCAGCAGGAGGCCTGGCAGTGGCAGGATTCGAGTGGAACGCAACATACGTGCTGCTGG
CCCTGGCCTGGGTGTTTGTGCCAATCTATATCTCCTCTGAGATCGTGACCCTGCCCGAGTACATCCAGAA
GAGATATGGCGGCCAGCGGATCAGAATGTACCTGTCCGTGCTGTCTCTGCTGCTGAGCGTGTTCACCAAG
ATCAGCCTGGACCTGTACGCAGGCGCCCTGTTCGTGCACATCTGTCTGGGCTGGAACTTCTACCTGTCTA
CCATCCTGACACTGGGCATCACCGCCCTGTACACAATCGCAGGAGGACTGGCAGCCGTGATCTATACCGA
CGCCCTGCAGACACTGATCATGGTGGTGGGCGCCGTGATCCTGACCATCAAGGCCTTTGATCAGATCGGA
GGATACGGACAGCTGGAGGCAGCATATGCACAGGCAATCCCATCCAGGACCATCGCAAACACCACATGCC
ACCTGCCTAGGACAGATGCCATGCACATGTTCAGGGACCCACACACCGGCGATCTGCCTTGGACCGGCAT
GACATTTGGCCTGACCATCATGGCCACATGGTACTGGTGTACCGACCAGGTCATCGTGCAGAGGAGCCTG
TCCGCCCGCGATCTGAATCACGCAAAGGCAGGAAGCATCCTGGCATCCTATCTGAAGATGCTGCCAATGG
GCCTGATCATCATGCCAGGAATGATCAGCCGGGCCCTGTTCCCTGACGATGTGGGCTGCGTGGTGCCAAG
CGAGTGCCTGAGAGCATGTGGAGCAGAAGTGGGCTGTTCCAACATCGCCTACCCCAAGCTGGTCATGGAG
CTGATGCCTATCGGCCTGCGCGGCCTGATGATCGCCGTGATGCTGGCCGCCCTGATGAGCTCCCTGACCT
CCATCTTCAATTCTAGCTCCACCCTGTTTACAATGGACATCTGGCGGAGACTGAGGCCACGCTCTGGAGA
GAGGGAGCTGCTGCTGGTGGGCCGGCTGGTCATCGTGGCCCTGATCGGCGTGAGCGTGGCATGGATCCCC
GTGCTGCAGGATTCTAACAGCGGCCAGCTGTTTATCTACATGCAGAGCGTGACCTCTAGCCTGGCACCAC
CTGTGACAGCCGTGTTCGTGCTGGGCGTGTTTTGGAGGAGGGCAAACGAGCAGGGAGCATTCTGGGGACT
GATCGCAGGACTGGTGGTGGGAGCAACAAGGCTGGTGCTGGAGTTTCTGAATCCAGCACCACCATGCGGA
GAGCCTGATACCAGGCCAGCCGTGCTGGGATCCATCCACTATCTGCACTTCGCAGTGGCCCTGTTTGCAC
TGAGCGGAGCAGTGGTGGTGGCAGGATCCCTGCTGACCCCTCCACCCCAGTCTGTGCAGATCGAGAATCT
GACCTGGTGGACACTGGCACAGGACGTGCCTCTGGGAACCAAGGCAGGCGATGGACAGACACCACAGAAG
CACGCATTCTGGGCACGGGTGTGCGGCTTTAACGCCATCCTGCTGATGTGCGTGAATATCTTCTTTTACG
CCTATTTCGCCTAAGACCCAGCTTTCTTGTACAAAGTTGGCATTATAAGAAAGCATTGCTTATCAATTTG
TTGCAACGAACAGGTCACTATCAGTCAAAATAAAATCATTATTTGCCATCCAGCTGATATCCCCTATAGT
GAGTCGTATTACATGGTCATAGCTGTTTCCTGGCAGCTCTGGCCCGTGTCTCAAAATCTCTGATGTTACA
TTGCACAAGATAAAATAATATCATCATGAACAATAAAACTGTCTGCTTACATAAACAGTAATACAAGGGG
TGTTATGAGCCATATTCAACGGGAAACGTCGAGGCCGCGATTAAATTCCAACATGGATGCTGATTTATAT
GGGTATAAATGGGCTCGCGATAATGTCGGGCAATCAGGTGCGACAATCTATCGCTTGTATGGGAAGCCCG
ATGCGCCAGAGTTGTTTCTGAAACATGGCAAAGGTAGCGTTGCCAATGATGTTACAGATGAGATGGTCAG
ACTAAACTGGCTGACGGAATTTATGCCTCTTCCGACCATCAAGCATTTTATCCGTACTCCTGATGATGCA
TGGTTACTCACCACTGCGATCCCCGGAAAAACAGCATTCCAGGTATTAGAAGAATATCCTGATTCAGGTG
AAAATATTGTTGATGCGCTGGCAGTGTTCCTGCGCCGGTTGCATTCGATTCCTGTTTGTAATTGTCCTTT
TAACAGCGATCGCGTATTTCGTCTCGCTCAGGCGCAATCACGAATGAATAACGGTTTGGTTGATGCGAGT
GATTTTGATGACGAGCGTAATGGCTGGCCTGTTGAACAAGTCTGGAAAGAAATGCATAAACTTTTGCCAT
TCTCACCGGATTCAGTCGTCACTCATGGTGATTTCTCACTTGATAACCTTATTTTTGACGAGGGGAAATT
AATAGGTTGTATTGATGTTGGACGAGTCGGAATCGCAGACCGATACCAGGATCTTGCCATCCTATGGAAC
TGCCTCGGTGAGTTTTCTCCTTCATTACAGAAACGGCTTTTTCAAAAATATGGTATTGATAATCCTGATA
TGAATAAATTGCAGTTTCATTTGATGCTCGATGAGTTTTTCTAATCAGAATTGGTTAATTGGTTGTAACA
CTGGCAGAGCATTACGCTGACTTGACGGGACGGCGCAAGCTCATGACCAAAATCCCTTAACGTGAGTTAC
GCGTCGTTCCACTGAGCGTCAGACCCCGTAGAAAAGATCAAAGGATCTTCTTGAGATCCTTTTTTTCTGC
GCGTAATCTGCTGCTTGCAAACAAAAAAACCACCGCTACCAGCGGTGGTTTGTTTGCCGGATCAAGAGCT
ACCAACTCTTTTTCCGAAGGTAACTGGCTTCAGCAGAGCGCAGATACCAAATACTGTTCTTCTAGTGTAG
CCGTAGTTAGGCCACCACTTCAAGAACTCTGTAGCACCGCCTACATACCTCGCTCTGCTAATCCTGTTAC
CAGTGGCTGCTGCCAGTGGCGATAAGTCGTGTCTTACCGGGTTGGACTCAAGACGATAGTTACCGGATAA
GGCGCAGCGGTCGGGCTGAACGGGGGGTTCGTGCACACAGCCCAGCTTGGAGCGAACGACCTACACCGAA
CTGAGATACCTACAGCGTGAGCTATGAGAAAGCGCCACGCTTCCCGAAGGGAGAAAGGCGGACAGGTATC
CGGTAAGCGGCAGGGTCGGAACAGGAGAGCGCACGAGGGAGCTTCCAGGGGGAAACGCCTGGTATCTTTA
TAGTCCTGTCGGGTTTCGCCACCTCTGACTTGAGCGTCGATTTTTGTGATGCTCGTCAGGGGGGCGGAGC
CTATGGAAAAACGCCAGCAACGCGGCCTTTTTACGGTTCCTGGCCTTTTGCTGGCCTTTTGCTCACATGT
T
Features (pLannotate 1.2.2; 10 found; start..end, strand, type, name):
    121..213     +  CDS            lacI (fragment): lac repressor; lacI; The lac repressor binds to the lac operator to inhibit transcription in E. coli. This inhibition can be relieved by adding lactose or isopropyl-β-D-thiogalactopyranoside (IPTG).
    268..295     -  terminator     rrnB T2 terminator: transcription terminator T2 from the E. coli rrnB gene
    427..470     +  terminator     rrnB T1 terminator: Escherichia coli rrnB; transcription terminator T1 from the E. coli rrnB gene
    517..553     -  CDS            lacZα (fragment): LacZα fragment of β-galactosidase; lacZ fragment
    569..668     +  protein_bind   attL1: mutant version of attL; recombination site for the Gateway® LR reaction LR Clonase™
    674..2461    +  CDS            SLC5A10: SC5AA_HUMAN - Also known as SGLT5. Experimental evidence at protein level: Swiss-Prot protein existence level 1. High capacity transporter for mannose and fructose and, to a lesser extent, glucose, AMG, and galactose. From Homo sapiens (Human).
   2466..2565    -  protein_bind   attL2: mutant version of attL; recombination site for the Gateway® LR reaction LR Clonase™
   2583..2601    -  promoter       T7 promoter: promoter for bacteriophage T7 RNA polymerase
   2735..3544    +  CDS            KanR: aminoglycoside phosphotransferase; aph(3')-Ia; confers resistance to kanamycin in bacteria or G418 (Geneticin®) in eukaryotes
   3691..4279    +  rep_origin     ori: high-copy-number ColE1/pMB1/pBR322/pUC origin of replication
