[The description below was written by a language model from this plasmid's Addgene catalogue record and pLannotate feature annotations shown in this document.]
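Description:
pDONR221-SLC5A10_STOP is a Gateway entry clone built on the pDONR221 backbone, carrying a codon-optimized open reading frame for human SLC5A10 (also called SGLT5), a sodium/sugar cotransporter family member annotated as a high-capacity transporter for mannose and fructose with lesser activity toward glucose and galactose. The plasmid is about 4.3 kb, replicates in E. coli from a high-copy ColE1/pUC-type origin, and is selected with kanamycin through an aph(3')-Ia resistance gene. Two sequence records are annotated, one from full-plasmid sequencing and one a reference sequence. They are the same length and show the same ten features in reverse-complement orientation, so they agree on the architecture.

The roughly 1.8 kb ORF sits between attL1 and attL2 sites, the recombination sites recognized in the Gateway LR reaction, so the insert can be transferred directionally into any attR-containing destination vector. Although the catalogue lists the vector type as mammalian expression, no eukaryotic promoter or polyadenylation signal is annotated. Expression would depend on the destination vector chosen. The rrnB T1 and T2 terminators upstream of attL1 insulate the cassette from read-through transcription in bacteria. A T7 promoter lies beyond attL2, pointing back toward the insert, and the short lacZα and lacI fragments are backbone remnants. Because this version retains a stop codon at the end of the ORF, it suits untagged or N-terminally tagged expression rather than C-terminal fusions, and a companion clone lacking the stop codon exists for C-terminal fusions. It belongs to a consortium collection of solute carrier clones made to support SLC transporter research and drug discovery.
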