Addgene plasmid #161371: pDONR221-SLC5A10_STOP
Purpose: Gateway entry clone with codon-optimized ORF sequence for subcloning into custom expression vectors. Contains a STOP codon at the end of the codon-optimized ORF sequence.
Depositing lab: RESOLUTE Consortium & Giulio Superti-Furga. Depositing organization: CeMM Research Center for Molecular Medicine. Publication: The RESOLUTE consortium: unlocking SLC transporters for drug discovery. Superti-Furga G, Lackner D, Wiedmer T, Ingles-Prieto A, Barbosa B, Girardi E, Goldmann U, Gurtl B, Klavins K, Klimek C, Lindinger S, Lineiro-Retes E, Muller AC, Onstein S, Redinger G, Reil D, Sedlyarov V, Wolf G, Crawford M, Everley R, ... Steppan CM. Nat Rev Drug Discov. 2020 Jul;19(7):429-430. doi: 10.1038/d41573-020-00056-6. PubMed 32265506.
Backbone
  Vector backbone: pDONR221
  Backbone manufacturer: ThermoFisher Scientific
  Backbone size w/o insert (bp): 2550
  Vector type: Mammalian Expression
Growth in bacteria
  Bacterial resistance: Kanamycin, 50 μg/mL
  Growth temperature: 37°C
  Growth strain: NEB Stable
  Copy number: High Copy
Gene/Insert
  Gene/Insert name: SLC5A10 (alt name: SGLT5)
  Species: H. sapiens (human)
  Insert size (bp): 1791
  Entrez Gene: SLC5A10 (a.k.a. SGLT-5, SGLT5)
  Cloning method: Gateway Cloning
  Sequencing primers: 5′ M13-fwd; 3′ M13-rev
Terms and licenses: Academic/Nonprofit Terms; Industry Terms
Depositor comments: This plasmid contains a STOP codon at the end of the codon-optimized ORF. For the version of this plasmid that does not contain a STOP codon, please see Addgene plasmid 132205 For more information on the full Resolute plasmid collection, please see www.addgene.org/depositor-collections/re-solute/. Please provide your feedback on this plasmid to the RESOLUTE consortium by filling out their RESOLUTE repository feedback form: https://forms.office.com/Pages/ResponsePage.aspx?id=0e05yklzmkS7rjFGQL4N7z4feCLQvEJAmVcOCM_u885UN1JJRko0Ukg4TVQwNTZLOUxPQVJWT1NHUCQlQCN0PWcu
How to cite: pDONR221-SLC5A10_STOP was a gift from RESOLUTE Consortium & Giulio Superti-Furga (Addgene plasmid # 161371 ; http://n2t.net/addgene:161371 ; RRID:Addgene_161371)
