>Addgene plasmid #161371 | pDONR221-SLC5A10_STOP | depositor partial sequence | sequence record 312677 | Codon-optimized ORF of SLC5A10
ATGGCCGCCAACTCCACATCTGACCTGCACACCCCTGGCACACAGCTGTCCGTGGCCGATATCATCGTGA
TCACCGTGTACTTCGCCCTGAATGTGGCAGTGGGAATCTGGAGCTCCTGCAGGGCCTCTAGAAACACAGT
GAATGGCTATTTTCTGGCAGGAAGGGACATGACCTGGTGGCCAATCGGAGCATCCCTGTTCGCATCTAGC
GAGGGCTCTGGCCTGTTTATCGGACTGGCAGGAAGCGGAGCAGCAGGAGGCCTGGCAGTGGCAGGATTCG
AGTGGAACGCAACATACGTGCTGCTGGCCCTGGCCTGGGTGTTTGTGCCAATCTATATCTCCTCTGAGAT
CGTGACCCTGCCCGAGTACATCCAGAAGAGATATGGCGGCCAGCGGATCAGAATGTACCTGTCCGTGCTG
TCTCTGCTGCTGAGCGTGTTCACCAAGATCAGCCTGGACCTGTACGCAGGCGCCCTGTTCGTGCACATCT
GTCTGGGCTGGAACTTCTACCTGTCTACCATCCTGACACTGGGCATCACCGCCCTGTACACAATCGCAGG
AGGACTGGCAGCCGTGATCTATACCGACGCCCTGCAGACACTGATCATGGTGGTGGGCGCCGTGATCCTG
ACCATCAAGGCCTTTGATCAGATCGGAGGATACGGACAGCTGGAGGCAGCATATGCACAGGCAATCCCAT
CCAGGACCATCGCAAACACCACATGCCACCTGCCTAGGACAGATGCCATGCACATGTTCAGGGACCCACA
CACCGGCGATCTGCCTTGGACCGGCATGACATTTGGCCTGACCATCATGGCCACATGGTACTGGTGTACC
GACCAGGTCATCGTGCAGAGGAGCCTGTCCGCCCGCGATCTGAATCACGCAAAGGCAGGAAGCATCCTGG
CATCCTATCTGAAGATGCTGCCAATGGGCCTGATCATCATGCCAGGAATGATCAGCCGGGCCCTGTTCCC
TGACGATGTGGGCTGCGTGGTGCCAAGCGAGTGCCTGAGAGCATGTGGAGCAGAAGTGGGCTGTTCCAAC
ATCGCCTACCCCAAGCTGGTCATGGAGCTGATGCCTATCGGCCTGCGCGGCCTGATGATCGCCGTGATGC
TGGCCGCCCTGATGAGCTCCCTGACCTCCATCTTCAATTCTAGCTCCACCCTGTTTACAATGGACATCTG
GCGGAGACTGAGGCCACGCTCTGGAGAGAGGGAGCTGCTGCTGGTGGGCCGGCTGGTCATCGTGGCCCTG
ATCGGCGTGAGCGTGGCATGGATCCCCGTGCTGCAGGATTCTAACAGCGGCCAGCTGTTTATCTACATGC
AGAGCGTGACCTCTAGCCTGGCACCACCTGTGACAGCCGTGTTCGTGCTGGGCGTGTTTTGGAGGAGGGC
AAACGAGCAGGGAGCATTCTGGGGACTGATCGCAGGACTGGTGGTGGGAGCAACAAGGCTGGTGCTGGAG
TTTCTGAATCCAGCACCACCATGCGGAGAGCCTGATACCAGGCCAGCCGTGCTGGGATCCATCCACTATC
TGCACTTCGCAGTGGCCCTGTTTGCACTGAGCGGAGCAGTGGTGGTGGCAGGATCCCTGCTGACCCCTCC
ACCCCAGTCTGTGCAGATCGAGAATCTGACCTGGTGGACACTGGCACAGGACGTGCCTCTGGGAACCAAG
GCAGGCGATGGACAGACACCACAGAAGCACGCATTCTGGGCACGGGTGTGCGGCTTTAACGCCATCCTGC
TGATGTGCGTGAATATCTTCTTTTACGCCTATTTCGCCTAA
